>Addgene plasmid #186619 | mNeon-Vamp2 | addgene full sequence | sequence record 369203 | Addgene NGS Result
CGTTACATAACTTACGGTAAATGGCCCGCCTGGCTGACCGCCCAACGACCCCCGCCCATTGACGTCAATA
ATGACGTATGTTCCCATAGTAACGCCAATAGGGACTTTCCATTGACGTCAATGGGTGGAGTATTTACGGT
AAACTGCCCACTTGGCAGTACATCAAGTGTATCATATGCCAAGTACGCCCCCTATTGACGTCAATGACGG
TAAATGGCCCGCCTGGCATTATGCCCAGTACATGACCTTATGGGACTTTCCTACTTGGCAGTACATCTAC
GTATTAGTCATCGCTATTACCATGGTGATGCGGTTTTGGCAGTACATCAATGGGCGTGGATAGCGGTTTG
ACTCACGGGGATTTCCAAGTCTCCACCCCATTGACGTCAATGGGAGTTTGTTTTGGCACCAAAATCAACG
GGACTTTCCAAAATGTCGTAACAACTCCGCCCCATTGACGCAAATGGGCGGTAGGCGTGTACGGTGGGAG
GTCTATATAAGCAGAGCTGGTTTAGTGAACCGTCAGATCCGCTAGCGCTACCGGTCGCCACCATGGTGAG
CAAGGGCGAGGAGGATAACATGGCCTCTCTCCCAGCGACACATGAGTTACACATCTTTGGCTCCATCAAC
GGTGTGGACTTTGACATGGTGGGTCAGGGCACCGGCAATCCAAATGATGGTTATGAGGAGTTAAACCTGA
AGTCCACCAAGGGTGACCTCCAGTTCTCCCCCTGGATTCTGGTCCCTCATATCGGGTATGGCTTCCATCA
GTACCTGCCCTACCCTGACGGGATGTCGCCTTTCCAGGCCGCCATGGTAGATGGCTCCGGCTACCAAGTC
CATCGCACAATGCAGTTTGAAGATGGTGCCTCCCTTACTGTTAACTACCGCTACACCTACGAGGGAAGCC
ACATCAAAGGAGAGGCCCAGGTGAAGGGGACTGGTTTCCCTGCTGACGGTCCTGTGATGACCAACTCGCT
GACCGCTGCGGACTGGTGCAGGTCGAAGAAGACTTACCCCAACGACAAAACCATCATCAGTACCTTTAAG
TGGAGTTACACCACTGGAAATGGCAAGCGCTACCGGAGCACTGCGCGGACCACCTACACCTTTGCCAAGC
CAATGGCGGCTAACTATCTGAAGAACCAGCCGATGTACGTGTTCCGTAAGACGGAGCTCAAGCACTCCAA
GACCGAGCTCAACTTCAAGGAGTGGCAAAAGGCCTTTACCGATGTGATGGGCATGGACGAGCTGTACAAG
TCCGGACTCAGATCTCGAGGCATGGACAGGTCTGCTACCGCTGCCACGGCCCCCCCTGCTGCCCCGGCTG
GGGAGGGTGGTCCCCCTGCACCCCCTCCAAACCTCACCAGTAACAGGAGACTGCAGCAGACCCAGGCCCA
GGTGGATGAGGTGGTGGACATCATGAGGGTGAACGTGGACAAGGTCCTGGAGCGAGACCAGAAGCTGTCG
GAGCTGGACGACCGTGCAGATGCACTCCAGGCGGGGGCCTCCCAGTTTGAAACAAGCGCAGCCAAGCTCA
AGCGCAAATACTGGTGGAAAAACCTCAAGATGATGATCATCTTGGGAGTGATTTGCGCCATCATCCTCAT
CATCATCATAGTTTACTTCAGCACTTAAGGATCCACCGGATCTAGATAACTGATCATAATCAGCCATACC
ACATTTGTAGAGGTTTTACTTGCTTTAAAAAACCTCCCACACCTCCCCCTGAACCTGAAACATAAAATGA
ATGCAATTGTTGTTGTTAACTTGTTTATTGCAGCTTATAATGGTTACAAATAAAGCAATAGCATCACAAA
TTTCACAAATAAAGCATTTTTTTCACTGCATTCTAGTTGTGGTTTGTCCAAACTCATCAATGTATCTTAA
CGCGTAAATTGTAAGCGTTAATATTTTGTTAAAATTCGCGTTAAATTTTTGTTAAATCAGCTCATTTTTT
AACCAATAGGCCGAAATCGGCAAAATCCCTTATAAATCAAAAGAATAGACCGAGATAGGGT
[37 nt withheld, positions 2022-2058]
AAAGAACGTGGACTCCAACGTCAAAGG
[49 nt withheld, positions 2086-2134]
T
[91 nt withheld, positions 2136-2226]
G
[124 nt withheld, positions 2228-2351]
CAGGTGGCACTTTTCGGGGAAATGTGCGCGGAACCCCTATTTGTTTATTTTTCTAAATACATTCAAATAT
GTATCCGCTCATGAGACAATAACCCTGATAAATGCTTCAATAATATTGAAAAAGGAAGAGTCCTGAGGCG
GAAAGAACCAGCTGTGGAATGTGTGTCAGTTAGGGTGTGGAAAGTCCCCAGGCTCCCCAGCAGGCAGAAG
TATGCAAAGCATGCATCTCAATTAGTCAGCAACCAGGTGTGGAAAGTCCCCAGGCTCCCCAGCAGGCAGA
AGTATGCAAAGCATGCATCTCAATTAGTCAGCAACCATAGTCCCGCCCCTAACTCCGCCCATCCCGCCCC
TAACTCCGCCCAGTTCCGCCCATTCTCCGCCCCATGGCTGACTAATTTTTTTTATTTATGCAGAGGCCGA
GGCCGCCTCGGCCTCTGAGCTATTCCAGAAGTAGTGAGGAGGCTTTTTTGGAGGCCTAGGCTTTTGCAAA
GATCGATCAAGAGACAGGATGAGGATCGTTTCGCATGATTGAACAAGATGGATTGCACGCAGGTTCTCCG
GCCGCTTGGGTGGAGAGGCTATTCGGCTATGACTGGGCACAACAGACAATCGGCTGCTCTGATGCCGCCG
TGTTCCGGCTGTCAGCGCAGGGGCGCCCGGTTCTTTTTGTCAAGACCGACCTGTCCGGTGCCCTGAATGA
ACTGCAAGACGAGGCAGCGCGGCTATCGTGGCTGGCCACGACGGGCGTTCCTTGCGCAGCTGTGCTCGAC
GTTGTCACTGAAGCGGGAAGGGACTGGCTGCTATTGGGCGAAGTGCCGGGGCAGGATCTCCTGTCATCTC
ACCTTGCTCCTGCCGAGAAAGTATCCATCATGGCTGATGCAATGCGGCGGCTGCATACGCTTGATCCGGC
TACCTGCCCATTCGACCACCAAGCGAAACATCGCATCGAGCGAGCACGTACTCGGATGGAAGCCGGTCTT
GTCGATCAGGATGATCTGGACGAAGAGCATCAGGGGCTCGCGCCAGCCGAACTGTTCGCCAGGCTCAAGG
CGAGCATGCCCGACGGCGAGGATCTCGTCGTGACCCATGGCGATGCCTGCTTGCCGAATATCATGGTGGA
AAATGGCCGCTTTTCTGGATTCATCGACTGTGGCCGGCTGGGTGTGGCGGACCGCTATCAGGACATAGCG
TTGGCTACCCGTGATATTGCTGAAGAGCTTGGCGGCGAATGGGCTGACCGCTTCCTCGTGCTTTACGGTA
TCGCCGCTCCCGATTCGCAGCGCATCGCCTTCTATCGCCTTCTTGACGAGTTCTTCTGAGCGGGACTCTG
GGGTTCGAAATGACCGACCAAGCGACGCCCAACCTGCCATCACGAGATTTCGATTCCACCGCCGCCTTCT
ATGAAAGGTTGGGCTTCGGAATCGTTTTCCGGGACGCCGGCTGGATGATCCTCCAGCGCGGGGATCTCAT
GCTGGAGTTCTTCGCCCACCCTAGGGGGAGGCTAACTGAAACACGGAAGGAGACAATACCGGAAGGAACC
CGCGCTATGACGGCAATAAAAAGACAGAATAAAACGCACGGTGTTGGGTCGTTTGTTCATAAACGCGGGG
TTCGGTCCCAGGGCTGGCACTCTGTCGATACCCCACCGAGACCCCATTGGGGCCAATACGCCCGCGTTTC
TTCCTTTTCCCCACCCCACCCCCCAAGTTCGGGTGAAGGCCCAGGGCTCGCAGCCAACGTCGGGGCGGCA
GGCCCTGCCATAGCCTCAGGTTACTCATATATACTTTAGATTGATTTAAAACTTCATTTTTAATTTAAAA
GGATCTAGGTGAAGATCCTTTTTGATAATCTCATGACCAAAATCCCTTAACGTGAGTTTTCGTTCCACTG
AGCGTCAGACCCCGTAGAAAAGATCAAAGGATCTTCTTGAGATCCTTTTTTTCTGCGCGTAATCTGCTGC
TTGCAAACAAAAAAACCACCGCTACCAGCGGTGGTTTGTTTGCCGGATCAAGAGCTACCAACTCTTTTTC
CGAAGGTAACTGGCTTCAGCAGAGCGCAGATACCAAATACTGTTCTTCTAGTGTAGCCGTAGTTAGGCCA
CCACTTCAAGAACTCTGTAGCACCGCCTACATACCTCGCTCTGCTAATCCTGTTACCAGTGGCTGCTGCC
AGTGGCGATAAGTCGTGTCTTACCGGGTTGGACTCAAGACGATAGTTACCGGATAAGGCGCAGCGGTCGG
GCTGAACGGGGGGTTCGTGCACACAGCCCAGCTTGGAGCGAACGACCTACACCGAACTGAGATACCTACA
GCGTGAGCTATGAGAAAGCGCCACGCTTCCCGAAGGGAGAAAGGCGGACAGGTATCCGGTAAGCGGCAGG
GTCGGAACAGGAGAGCGCACGAGGGAGCTTCCAGGGGGAAACGCCTGGTATCTTTATAGTCCTGTCGGGT
TTCGCCACCTCTGACTTGAGCGTCGATTTTTGTGATGCTCGTCAGGGGGGCGGAGCCTATGGAAAAACGC
CAGCAACGCGGCCTTTTTACGGTTCCTGGCCTTTTGCTGGCCTTTTGCTCACATGTTCTTTCCTGCGTTA
TCCCCTGATTCTGTGGATAACCGTATTACCGCCATGCATTAGTTATTAATAGTAATCAATTACGGGGTCA
TTAGTTCATAGCCCATATATGGAGTTCCG
Features (pLannotate 1.2.2; 16 found; start..end, strand, type, name):
      1..304     +  enhancer       CMV enhancer: human cytomegalovirus immediate early enhancer
    305..508     +  promoter       CMV promoter: human cytomegalovirus (CMV) immediate early promoter
    553..1260    +  CDS            mNeonGreen: mNeonGreen is a basic (constitutively fluorescent) green/yellow fluorescent protein published in 2013, derived from Branchiostoma lanceolatum. It is reported to be a very rapidly-maturing monomer with moderate acid sensitivity.
   1261..1279    +  misc_feature   MCS (fragment): multiple cloning site
   1291..1635    +  CDS            VAMP2: VAMP2_HUMAN - Also known as SYB2. Experimental evidence at protein level: Swiss-Prot protein existence level 1. Involved in the targeting and/or fusion of transport vesicles to their target membrane (By similarity). Major SNARE protein of synaptic vesicles which mediates fusion of synaptic vesicles to release neurotransmitters. Essential for fast vesicular exocytosis and activity-dependent neurotransmitter release as well as fast endocytosis that mediates rapid reuse of synaptic vesicles (By similarity) (PubMed:30929742). Modulates the gating characteristics of the delayed rectifier voltage-de
   1661..1745    +  CDS            large T antigen (fragment): large T antigen from SV40 (simian virus 40)
   1768..1889    +  polyA_signal   SV40 poly(A) signal: SV40 polyadenylation signal
   1923..2351    -  rep_origin     f1 ori (sequence partly withheld): f1 bacteriophage origin of replication; arrow indicates direction of (+) strand synthesis
   2378..2482    +  promoter       AmpR promoter: bla
   2484..2841    +  promoter       SV40 promoter: SV40 enhancer and early promoter
   2876..3670    +  CDS            NeoR/KanR: aminoglycoside phosphotransferase from Tn5; aph(3')-II (or nptII); confers resistance to neomycin, kanamycin, and G418 (Geneticin®)
   3691..3843    +  CDS            ble (fragment): BLE_KLEPN - Experimental evidence at protein level: Swiss-Prot protein existence level 1. Binding protein with a strong affinity to the bleomycin family of antibiotics. Binds to CL990; an antimitotic-antibiotic compound. From Klebsiella pneumoniae.
   3902..3949    +  polyA_signal   HSV TK poly(A) signal: herpes simplex virus thymidine kinase polyadenylation signal (Cole and Stacy, 1985)
   4040..4056    -  polyA_signal   bGH poly(A) signal (fragment): bovine growth hormone polyadenylation signal
   4278..4866    +  rep_origin     ori: high-copy-number ColE1/pMB1/pBR322/pUC origin of replication
   4981..5040    +  enhancer       CMV enhancer (fragment): human cytomegalovirus immediate early enhancer
