[The description below was written by a language model from this plasmid's Addgene catalogue record and pLannotate feature annotations shown in this document.]
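Description:
mNeon-Vamp2 is a 5,040 bp mammalian expression plasmid built on the mNeonGreen-C1 backbone, a C1-style vector in which the fluorescent protein sits upstream of the cloning site so that inserts are expressed as C-terminal fusions. The human cytomegalovirus immediate early enhancer and promoter drive an open reading frame that begins with mNeonGreen, a bright, rapidly maturing monomeric green/yellow fluorescent protein derived from Branchiostoma lanceolatum. This continues through a short remnant of the multiple cloning site into the human VAMP2 (synaptobrevin 2, SYB2) coding sequence, which was inserted between XhoI and BamHI sites that remain intact. An SV40 polyadenylation signal terminates the transcript. Placing the tag at the N terminus of VAMP2 is consistent with its being a tail-anchored SNARE, since this leaves the C-terminal membrane anchor unobstructed.

The backbone carries a high-copy ColE1/pUC-type origin for propagation in E. coli and an f1 origin. A single NeoR/KanR (Tn5 aminoglycoside phosphotransferase) cassette sits behind tandem bacterial (bla) and SV40 early promoters and ends in an HSV TK poly(A) signal. It gives kanamycin resistance in bacteria and can support G418 selection in mammalian cells. The short large T antigen, ble and bGH poly(A) fragments in the annotation appear to be residual backbone sequence rather than functional elements.

VAMP2 is the major SNARE of synaptic vesicles and mediates their fusion during neurotransmitter release. The construct therefore provides a constitutively expressed fluorescent marker for VAMP2-bearing vesicles in live or fixed mammalian cells. The associated publication concerns endoplasmic reticulum morphology in developing mammalian axons, which suggests use in neuronal imaging, although the record does not state the specific application.
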