Addgene plasmid #186619: mNeon-Vamp2
Purpose: Encodes Vamp 2 fused to mNeonGreen
Depositing lab: Gia Voeltz. Depositing organization: University of Colorado, Boulder. Publication: The ER ladder is a unique morphological feature of developing mammalian axons. Zamponi E, Meehl JB, Voeltz GK. Dev Cell. 2022 Jun 6;57(11):1369-1382.e6. doi: 10.1016/j.devcel.2022.05.002. Epub 2022 May 23. PubMed 35609616.
Backbone
  Vector backbone: mNeonGreen-C1
  Total vector size (bp): 5040
  Vector type: Mammalian Expression
Growth in bacteria
  Bacterial resistance: Kanamycin, 50 μg/mL
  Growth temperature: 37°C
  Growth strain: DH5alpha
  Copy number: Unknown
Gene/Insert
  Gene/Insert name: Vesicle Associated Membrane Protein 2 (alt names: Vamp2; SYB2)
  Species: H. sapiens (human)
  Insert size (bp): 354
  GenBank ID: NM_001330125.1
  Entrez Gene: VAMP2 (a.k.a. NEDHAHM, SYB2, VAMP-2)
  Promoter: CMV
  Tag / fusion protein: mNeonGreen (N terminal on backbone)
  Cloning method: Restriction Enzyme; 5′ cloning site XhoI (not destroyed); 3′ cloning site BamHI (not destroyed)
  Sequencing primers: 5′ ggggaggtgtgggaggt; 3′ accgagctcaacttcaaggag
Terms and licenses: Academic/Nonprofit Terms; Industry Terms: Not Available to Industry
How to cite: mNeon-Vamp2 was a gift from Gia Voeltz (Addgene plasmid # 186619 ; http://n2t.net/addgene:186619 ; RRID:Addgene_186619)
